Addgene plasmid #197573: pBK- Ma PylRS WT
Purpose: Expresses wild-type Methanomethylophilus alvus pyrrolysine tRNA synthetase under GlnS promoter. Used for Pyl tRNA-synthetase selections.
Depositing lab: Ryan Mehl. Depositing organization: Oregon State University. Publication: Generating Efficient Methanomethylophilus alvus Pyrrolysyl-tRNA Synthetases for Structurally Diverse Non-Canonical Amino Acids. Avila-Crump S, Hemshorn ML, Jones CM, Mbengi L, Meyer K, Griffis JA, Jana S, Petrina GE, Pagar VV, Karplus PA, Petersson EJ, Perona JJ, Mehl RA, Cooley RB. ACS Chem Biol. 2022 Dec 16;17(12):3458-3469. doi: 10.1021/acschembio.2c00639. Epub 2022 Nov 16. PubMed 36383641.
Backbone
  Vector backbone: pBK
  Total vector size (bp): 2854
  Vector type: Bacterial Expression
Growth in bacteria
  Bacterial resistance: Kanamycin, 50 μg/mL
  Growth temperature: 37°C
  Growth strain: DH5alpha
  Copy number: High Copy
Gene/Insert
  Gene/Insert name: M. alvus PylRS WT
  Species: Methanomethylophilus alvus
  Promoter: GlnS (constitutive)
  Cloning method: Restriction Enzyme; 5′ cloning site NdeI (not destroyed); 3′ cloning site PstI (not destroyed)
  Sequencing primers: 5′ tgctgagttgaaggatcctcgg
Terms and licenses: Academic/Nonprofit Terms; Industry Terms: Not Available to Industry
Depositor comments: This plasmid only expresses the M. alvus Pyl tRNA synthetase and is used specifically for synthetase selections. It does not co-express the cognate Ma Pyl-tRNA. Libraries of Pyl-RS mutants can be built on this plasmid, and then paired with the M. alvus positive selection plasmid (197571), negative selection plasmid (197572) or fluorescence reporter plasmid (197574). This plasmid cannot be paired with with traditional E. coli expression vectors (e.g. pET, pBAD) for incorporation of non-canonical amino acids since it lacks expression of the cognate Pyl-tRNA and origin of replication compatibility issues.
How to cite: pBK- Ma PylRS WT was a gift from Ryan Mehl (Addgene plasmid # 197573 ; http://n2t.net/addgene:197573 ; RRID:Addgene_197573)
