[The description below was written by a language model from this plasmid's Addgene catalogue record and pLannotate feature annotations shown in this document.]
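Description:
pBK-Ma PylRS WT is a small, high-copy bacterial expression plasmid built on the pBK backbone and maintained in E. coli. The catalogue lists it at about 2.85 kb, while the sequenced record is about 2.8 kb. It is propagated through a ColE1/pMB1-type origin of replication and selected with kanamycin via an aminoglycoside phosphotransferase (KanR) gene. These two elements are the only features picked up by the automated annotation. The synthetase coding region and its promoter are not annotated in the feature table, so their description rests on the catalogue fields.

The payload is the wild-type pyrrolysyl-tRNA synthetase (PylRS) from the archaeon Methanomethylophilus alvus, cloned between retained NdeI and PstI sites and expressed constitutively from the GlnS promoter. The intact flanking sites allow the synthetase gene to be swapped or replaced with mutant versions. The plasmid serves as the synthetase-only component of a genetic code expansion selection system. Libraries of PylRS variants can be built on it and then paired with companion M. alvus positive-selection, negative-selection or fluorescence-reporter plasmids to identify enzymes that charge structurally diverse non-canonical amino acids.

The construct does not encode the cognate M. alvus Pyl-tRNA. For this reason, and because of origin of replication compatibility issues, the depositor notes that it cannot be combined with conventional E. coli expression vectors such as pET or pBAD for routine non-canonical amino acid incorporation. It is intended specifically for synthetase selection and screening work.
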