Features (pLannotate 1.2.2; 2 found; start..end, strand, type, name):
   1170..1758    -  rep_origin     ori: high-copy-number ColE1/pMB1/pBR322/pUC origin of replication
   1880..2695    +  CDS            KanR: aminoglycoside phosphotransferase; aph(3')-Ia; confers resistance to kanamycin in bacteria or G418 (Geneticin®) in eukaryotes
>Addgene plasmid #197573 | pBK- Ma PylRS WT | addgene full sequence | sequence record 388117 | Addgene NGS Result
CTCGGGTTGTCAGCCTGTCCCGCTTATAAGATCATACGCCGTTATACGTTGTTTACGCTTTGAGGAATCC
CATATGACAGTGAAATACACAGATGCCCAGATCCAGCGCCTGCGGGAGTATGGCAACGGCACCTATGAGC
AGAAGGTGTTTGAAGATCTGGCCTCTAGAGATGCAGCCTTCTCCAAGGAGATGTCCGTGGCTTCCACAGA
CAACGAGAAAAAGATCAAGGGCATGATTGCCAACCCCAGCCGCCATGGGCTGACCCAGCTGATGAATGAC
ATCGCCGACGCCCTGGTGGCCGAGGGCTTCATCGAGGTCAGGACCCCCATCTTCATTTCTAAGGACGCGC
TGGCTCGCATGACCATCACCGAGGACAAGCCCCTGTTCAAGCAGGTGTTCTGGATCGATGAGAAGAGGGC
TCTGAGGCCCATGCTCGCCCCCAACCTGTACTCCGTGATGCGGGACCTGCGCGACCACACGGACGGCCCT
GTGAAAATTTTCGAAATGGGCTCCTGCTTTAGGAAAGAAAGCCACAGCGGAATGCACCTGGAGGAGTTCA
CCATGCTGAATCTGGTGGACATGGGGCCAAGAGGAGATGCCACAGAAGTGCTGAAGAACTACATCTCAGT
GGTCATGAAGGCTGCTGGACTGCCCGACTATGATTTGGTGCAGGAAGAGAGCGATGTCTACAAAGAAACC
ATTGATGTGGAGATCAATGGCCAGGAGGTGTGCTCTGCTGCCGTGGGCCCCCACTACCTGGACGCCGCCC
ACGACGTGCATGAACCCTGGAGTGGAGCGGGCTTTGGCCTGGAGAGGCTGCTGACCATAAGAGAAAAGTA
CAGCACTGTGAAGAAAGGCGGCGCCTCCATCTCCTACTTGAATGGAGCCAAGATCAACAGCGGCTGAAGC
CTGCAGTTTCAAACGCTAAATTGCCTGATGCGCTACGCTTATCAGGCCTACATGATCTCTGCAATATATT
GAGTTTGCGTGCTTTTGTAGGCCGGATAAGGCGTTCACGCCGCATCCGGCAAGAAACAGCAAACAATCCA
AAACGCCGCGTTCAGCGGCGTTTTTTCTGCTTTTCTTCGCGAATTAATTCCGCTTCGCACATGTGAGCAA
AAGGCCAGCAAAAGGCCAGGAACCGTAAAAAGGCCGCGTTGCTGGCGTTTTTCCATAGGCTCCGCCCCCC
TGACGAGCATCACAAAAATCGACGCTCAAGTCAGAGGTGGCGAAACCCGACAGGACTATAAAGATACCAG
GCGTTTCCCCCTGGAAGCTCCCTCGTGCGCTCTCCTGTTCCGACCCTGCCGCTTACCGGATACCTGTCCG
CCTTTCTCCCTTCGGGAAGCGTGGCGCTTTCTCATAGCTCACGCTGTAGGTATCTCAGTTCGGTGTAGGT
CGTTCGCTCCAAGCTGGGCTGTGTGCACGAACCCCCCGTTCAGCCCGACCGCTGCGCCTTATCCGGTAAC
TATCGTCTTGAGTCCAACCCGGTAAGACACGACTTATCGCCACTGGCAGCAGCCACTGGTAACAGGATTA
GCAGAGCGAGGTATGTAGGCGGTGCTACAGAGTTCTTGAAGTGGTGGCCTAACTACGGCTACACTAGAAG
GACAGTATTTGGTATCTGCGCTCTGCTGAAGCCAGTTACCTTCGGAAAAAGAGTTGGTAGCTCTTGATCC
GGCAAACAAACCACCGCTGGTAGCGGTGGTTTTTTTGTTTGCAAGCAGCAGATTACGCGCAGAAAAAAAG
GATCTCAAGAAGATCCTTTGATCTTTTCTACGGGGTCTGACGCTCAGTGGAACGAAAACTCACGTTAAGG
GATTTTGGTCATGAACAATAAAACTGTCTGCTTACATAAACAGTAATACAAGGGGTGTTATGAGCCATAT
TCAACGGGAAACGTCTTGCTCGAGGCCGCGATTAAATTCCAACATGGATGCTGATTTATATGGGTATAAA
TGGGCTCGCGATAATGTCGGGCAATCAGGTGCGACAATCTATCGATTGTATGGGAAGCCCGATGCGCCAG
AGTTGTTTCTGAAACATGGCAAAGGTAGCGTTGCCAATGATGTTACAGATGAGATGGTCAGACTAAACTG
GCTGACGGAATTTATGCCTCTTCCGACCATCAAGCATTTTATCCGTACTCCTGATGATGCATGGTTACTC
ACCACTGCGATCCCCGGGAAAACAGCATTCCAGGTATTAGAAGAATATCCTGATTCAGGTGAAAATATTG
TTGATGCGCTGGCAGTGTTCCTGCGCCGGTTGCATTCGATTCCTGTTTGTAATTGTCCTTTTAACAGCGA
TCGCGTATTTCGTCTCGCTCAGGCGCAATCACGAATGAATAACGGTTTGGTTGATGCGAGTGATTTTGAT
GACGAGCGTAATGGCTGGCCTGTTGAACAAGTCTGGAAAGAAATGCATAAGCTTTTGCCATTCTCACCGG
ATTCAGTCGTCACTCATGGTGATTTCTCACTTGATAACCTTATTTTTGACGAGGGGAAATTAATAGGTTG
TATTGATGTTGGACGAGTCGGAATCGCAGACCGATACCAGGATCTTGCCATCCTATGGAACTGCCTCGGT
GAGTTTTCTCCTTCATTACAGAAACGGCTTTTTCAAAAATATGGTATTGATAATCCTGATATGAATAAAT
TGCAGTTTCATTTGATGCTCGATGAGTTTTTCTAATCAGAATTGGTTAATTGGTTGTAACACTGGCAGAG
CATTACGCTGACTTGACGGGACGGCGGCTTTGTTGAATAAATCGAACTTTTGCTGAGTTGAAGGATC
